Addgene plasmid #29092: pEMS1180
Purpose: Expression of the eGFP reporter gene was not detected in the brain and eye.
Depositing lab: Elizabeth Simpson. Depositing organization: University of British Columbia. Publication: A regulatory toolbox of MiniPromoters to drive selective expression in the brain. Portales-Casamar E, Swanson DJ, Liu L, de Leeuw CN, Banks KG, Ho Sui SJ, Fulton DL, Ali J, Amirabbasi M, Arenillas DJ, Babyak N, Black SF, Bonaguro RJ, Brauer E, Candido TR, Castellarin M, Chen J, Chen Y, Cheng JC, Chopra V, Docking TR, Dreolini L, D'Souza CA, Flynn EK, Glenn R, Hatakka K, Hearty TG, Imanian B, Jiang S, Khorasan-zadeh S, Komljenovic I, Laprise S, Liao NY, Lim JS, Lithwick S, Liu F, Liu J, Lu M, McConechy M, McLeod AJ, Milisavljevic M, Mis J, O'Connor K, Palma B, Palmquist DL, Schmouth JF, Swanson MI, Tam B, Ticoll A, Turner JL, Varhol R, Vermeulen J, Watkins RF, Wilson G, Wong BK, Wong SH, Wong TY, Yang GS, Ypsilanti AR, Jones SJ, Holt RA, Goldowitz D, Wasserman WW, Simpson EM. Proc Natl Acad Sci U S A. 2010 Sep 21. 107(38):16589-94. 10.1073/pnas.1009158107 PubMed 20807748.
Backbone
  Vector backbone: pEMS1306
  Backbone size w/o insert (bp): 16454
  Vector type: Pleiades Promoter Project [sic, Pleaides Plieades]
Growth in bacteria
  Bacterial resistance: Ampicillin, 100 μg/mL
  Growth temperature: 37°C
  Growth strain: DH5alpha
  Growth instructions: DH10B
  Copy number: High Copy
Gene/Insert
  Gene/Insert name: Ple84 (alt names: GAL; galanin)
  Species: H. sapiens (human)
  Insert size (bp): 3064
  Entrez Gene: GAL (a.k.a. ETL8, GAL-GMAP, GALN, GLNN, GMAP)
  Tag / fusion protein: EGFP-NLS (C terminal on backbone)
  Cloning method: Restriction Enzyme; 5′ cloning site FseI (unknown if destroyed); 3′ cloning site AscI (unknown if destroyed)
  Sequencing primers: 5′ Unknown
Terms and licenses: Academic/Nonprofit Terms; Industry Terms: Not Available to Industry
How to cite: pEMS1180 was a gift from Elizabeth Simpson (Addgene plasmid # 29092 ; http://n2t.net/addgene:29092 ; RRID:Addgene_29092)
