[The description below was written by a language model from this plasmid's Addgene catalogue record.]
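Description:
pEMS1180 is a Pleiades Promoter Project plasmid built on the pEMS1306 backbone, a large vector of about 16.5 kb without insert. It is propagated in E. coli as a high-copy plasmid under ampicillin selection. The record does not include a feature table, so the origin of replication and the other backbone elements that account for its size are not stated, nor is the delivery route into the host.

The payload is Ple84, a roughly 3.1 kb MiniPromoter made from human regulatory sequence of the GAL gene, which encodes the neuropeptide galanin. It was cloned between FseI and AscI sites, upstream of a backbone-encoded EGFP-NLS reporter. Although the catalogue lists EGFP-NLS as a C-terminal tag, the insert is best understood as a candidate promoter rather than a coding sequence. Ple84 is placed to drive transcription of EGFP, and the nuclear localization signal concentrates the fluorescence in nuclei so that expressing cells are easier to identify and count.

The construct belongs to a toolbox of compact human-derived promoters designed to give selective, region- or cell-type-specific expression in the brain. For this design the recorded outcome is negative, with no EGFP reporter expression detected in the brain or eye. pEMS1180 therefore mainly documents a tested GAL-based MiniPromoter that did not yield detectable expression. It can serve as a reference or starting point for redesigning galanin regulatory elements, but not as a validated driver.
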