>Addgene plasmid #29092 | pEMS1180 | addgene partial sequence | sequence record 41418 | EGFP-N 5'-CGTCGCCGTCCAGCTCGACCAG-3'
TTCGGCGCGCCGGGTTCGGAGCGTCGGGGTCCGGGTGCGGTGGCGGGTCTGGGCGGCAGGTCCAGGCGTC
GGGCCGGGTCGGGTGGGCTCTGGCGGCCTGGGGCGCTCACCGCATGGCGCGGCCGGCAGCAGGGGCAGAA
GGCGCGGGCCGGGTCCCTCCACGTGTCCGCCGCCCGGTGTGGCCGCCGCCACCGCCGCCGCTGCTATATA
TGCGGCGCGCCCGGGAGCCGCCCGGAGTCGCGTCACCGGCTCAGCGCCCGCCTCCTGCACCCTCGCCGAG
CCCCGAAGGCGACGGGAGTGACCCGAGCTCGGGTCCTCTGGGCCATCATAGGCGGGTGCGGCGGAGAGCC
CCCCCTCATCCCGCGGGAGAGACTCCCCCAAATCTGCAGAGAGAACCCCAAACCCTGTGGGAGAGACCCT
AATCCCGAAAGACAGAGCCCAATCGCCCCGCGGGAGAGCCCCCAGACCCGTGGCCCAAGTCATCGCTGTG
GCGTCAACCCCACTGCTCCTGGTCAGAGCCTCCCTATTAAAAAGACATTAAGCAACTGGAAACAAATCTT
CACATGTATTTT
